>Addgene plasmid #161458 | pDONR221-SFXN5_STOP | addgene full sequence | sequence record 436406 | Addgene NGS Result
CTTTCCTGCGTTATCCCCTGATTCTGTGGATAACCGTATTACCGCCTTTGAGTGAGCTGATACCGCTCGC
CGCAGCCGAACGACCGAGCGCAGCGAGTCAGTGAGCGAGGAAGCGGAAGAGCGCCCAATACGCAAACCGC
CTCTCCCCGCGCGTTGGCCGATTCATTAATGCAGCTGGCACGACAGGTTTCCCGACTGGAAAGCGGGCAG
TGAGCGCAACGCAATTAATACGCGTACCGCTAGCCAGGAAGAGTTTGTAGAAACGCAAAAAGGCCATCCG
TCAGGATGGCCTTCTGCTTAGTTTGATGCCTGGCAGTTTATGGCGGGCGTCCTGCCCGCCACCCTCCGGG
CCGTTGCTTCACAACGTTCAAATCCGCTCCCGGCGGATTTGTCCTACTCAGGAGAGCGTTCACCGACAAA
CAACAGATAAAACGAAAGGCCCAGTCTTCCGACTGAGCCTTTCGTTTTATTTGATGCCTGGCAGTTCCCT
ACTCTCGCGTTAACGCTAGCATGGATGTTTTCCCAGTCACGACGTTGTAAAACGACGGCCAGTCTTAAGC
TCGGGCCCCAAATAATGATTTTATTTTGACTGATAGTGACCTGTTCGTTGCAACAAATTGATGAGCAATG
CTTTTTTATAATGCCAACTTTGTACAAAAAAGCAGGCTCCACCATGGCCGACACCGCCACCACAGCATCC
GCCGCAGCAGCAAGCGCCGCATCCGCCAGCTCCGATGCACCACCTTTCCAGCTGGGCAAGCCAAGGTTCC
AGCAGACATCTTTTTACGGCAGGTTCCGCCACTTTCTGGACATCATCGATCCTCGGACCCTGTTTGTGAC
AGAGCGGAGACTGAGAGAGGCCGTGCAGCTGCTGGAGGACTATAAGCACGGCACCCTGCGGCCAGGCGTG
ACAAATGAGCAGCTGTGGTCTGCCCAGAAGATCAAGCAGGCCATCCTGCACCCTGATACCAACGAGAAGA
TCTTCATGCCCTTCCGGATGAGCGGCTACATCCCTTTCGGCACACCAATCGTGGTGGGCCTGCTGCTGCC
CAATCAGACCCTGGCCTCTACAGTGTTTTGGCAGTGGCTGAACCAGAGCCACAATGCCTGCGTGAACTAC
GCCAACAGGAATGCCACCAAGCCTTCTCCAGCCAGCAAGTTCATCCAGGGCTATCTGGGCGCCGTGATCT
CCGCCGTGTCTATCGCCGTGGGCCTGAATGTGCTGGTGCAGAAGGCCAACAAGTTTACCCCTGCCACAAG
GCTGCTGATCCAGCGGTTCGTGCCCTTTCCTGCCGTGGCCAGCGCCAACATCTGTAATGTGGTGCTGATG
CGCTATGGCGAGCTGGAGGAGGGCATCGACGTGCTGGACTCCGATGGCAATCTGGTGGGCTCTAGCAAGA
TCGCAGCAAGGCACGCACTGCTGGAGACCGCCCTGACAAGGGTGGTGCTGCCAATGCCCATCCTGGTGCT
GCCACCCATCGTGATGAGCATGCTGGAGAAGACCGCCCTGCTGCAGGCAAGGCCAAGACTGCTGCTGCCT
GTGCAGTCCCTGGTGTGCCTGGCAGCCTTCGGCCTGGCCCTGCCACTGGCCATCTCTCTGTTTCCCCAGA
TGAGCGAGATCGAGACATCCCAGCTGGAGCCAGAGATCGCACAGGCCACCTCCTCTAGGACAGTGGTGTA
CAACAAGGGCCTGTGAGACCCAGCTTTCTTGTACAAAGTTGGCATTATAAGAAAGCATTGCTTATCAATT
TGTTGCAACGAACAGGTCACTATCAGTCAAAATAAAATCATTATTTGCCATCCAGCTGATATCCCCTATA
GTGAGTCGTATTACATGGTCATAGCTGTTTCCTGGCAGCTCTGGCCCGTGTCTCAAAATCTCTGATGTTA
CATTGCACAAGATAAAAATATATCATCATGAACAATAAAACTGTCTGCTTACATAAACAGTAATACAAGG
GGTGTTATGAGCCATATTCAACGGGAAACGTCGAGGCCGCGATTAAATTCCAACATGGATGCTGATTTAT
ATGGGTATAAATGGGCTCGCGATAATGTCGGGCAATCAGGTGCGACAATCTATCGCTTGTATGGGAAGCC
CGATGCGCCAGAGTTGTTTCTGAAACATGGCAAAGGTAGCGTTGCCAATGATGTTACAGATGAGATGGTC
AGACTAAACTGGCTGACGGAATTTATGCCTCTTCCGACCATCAAGCATTTTATCCGTACTCCTGATGATG
CATGGTTACTCACCACTGCGATCCCCGGAAAAACAGCATTCCAGGTATTAGAAGAATATCCTGATTCAGG
TGAAAATATTGTTGATGCGCTGGCAGTGTTCCTGCGCCGGTTGCATTCGATTCCTGTTTGTAATTGTCCT
TTTAACAGCGATCGCGTATTTCGTCTCGCTCAGGCGCAATCACGAATGAATAACGGTTTGGTTGATGCGA
GTGATTTTGATGACGAGCGTAATGGCTGGCCTGTTGAACAAGTCTGGAAAGAAATGCATAAACTTTTGCC
ATTCTCACCGGATTCAGTCGTCACTCATGGTGATTTCTCACTTGATAACCTTATTTTTGACGAGGGGAAA
TTAATAGGTTGTATTGATGTTGGACGAGTCGGAATCGCAGACCGATACCAGGATCTTGCCATCCTATGGA
ACTGCCTCGGTGAGTTTTCTCCTTCATTACAGAAACGGCTTTTTCAAAAATATGGTATTGATAATCCTGA
TATGAATAAATTGCAGTTTCATTTGATGCTCGATGAGTTTTTCTAATCAGAATTGGTTAATTGGTTGTAA
CACTGGCAGAGCATTACGCTGACTTGACGGGACGGCGCAAGCTCATGACCAAAATCCCTTAACGTGAGTT
ACGCGTCGTTCCACTGAGCGTCAGACCCCGTAGAAAAGATCAAAGGATCTTCTTGAGATCCTTTTTTTCT
GCGCGTAATCTGCTGCTTGCAAACAAAAAAACCACCGCTACCAGCGGTGGTTTGTTTGCCGGATCAAGAG
CTACCAACTCTTTTTCCGAAGGTAACTGGCTTCAGCAGAGCGCAGATACCAAATACTGTTCTTCTAGTGT
AGCCGTAGTTAGGCCACCACTTCAAGAACTCTGTAGCACCGCCTACATACCTCGCTCTGCTAATCCTGTT
ACCAGTGGCTGCTGCCAGTGGCGATAAGTCGTGTCTTACCGGGTTGGACTCAAGACGATAGTTACCGGAT
AAGGCGCAGCGGTCGGGCTGAACGGGGGGTTCGTGCACACAGCCCAGCTTGGAGCGAACGACCTACACCG
AACTGAGATACCTACAGCGTGAGCTATGAGAAAGCGCCACGCTTCCCGAAGGGAGAAAGGCGGACAGGTA
TCCGGTAAGCGGCAGGGTCGGAACAGGAGAGCGCACGAGGGAGCTTCCAGGGGGAAACGCCTGGTATCTT
TATAGTCCTGTCGGGTTTCGCCACCTCTGACTTGAGCGTCGATTTTTGTGATGCTCGTCAGGGGGGCGGA
GCCTATGGAAAAACGCCAGCAACGCGGCCTTTTTACGGTTCCTGGCCTTTTGCTGGCCTTTTGCTCACAT
GTT
Features (pLannotate 1.2.2; 10 found; start..end, strand, type, name):
    121..213     +  CDS            lacI (fragment): lac repressor; lacI; The lac repressor binds to the lac operator to inhibit transcription in E. coli. This inhibition can be relieved by adding lactose or isopropyl-β-D-thiogalactopyranoside (IPTG).
    268..295     -  terminator     rrnB T2 terminator: transcription terminator T2 from the E. coli rrnB gene
    427..470     +  terminator     rrnB T1 terminator: Escherichia coli rrnB; transcription terminator T1 from the E. coli rrnB gene
    517..553     -  CDS            lacZα (fragment): LacZα fragment of β-galactosidase; lacZ fragment
    569..668     +  protein_bind   attL1: mutant version of attL; recombination site for the Gateway® LR reaction LR Clonase™
    674..1693    +  CDS            SFXN5: SFXN5_HUMAN - Experimental evidence at protein level: Swiss-Prot protein existence level 1. Mitochondrial amino-acid transporter (By similarity). Does not act as a serine transporter: not able to mediate transport of serine into mitochondria (PubMed:30442778). Transports citrate (By similarity). From Homo sapiens (Human).
   1698..1797    -  protein_bind   attL2: mutant version of attL; recombination site for the Gateway® LR reaction LR Clonase™
   1815..1833    -  promoter       T7 promoter: promoter for bacteriophage T7 RNA polymerase
   1967..2776    +  CDS            KanR: aminoglycoside phosphotransferase; aph(3')-Ia; confers resistance to kanamycin in bacteria or G418 (Geneticin®) in eukaryotes
   2923..3511    +  rep_origin     ori: high-copy-number ColE1/pMB1/pBR322/pUC origin of replication
