>Addgene plasmid #161458 | pDONR221-SFXN5_STOP | analyzer sequence | sequence record 312850
CTTTCCTGCGTTATCCCCTGATTCTGTGGATAACCGTATTACCGCCTTTGAGTGAGCTGATACCGCTCGC
CGCAGCCGAACGACCGAGCGCAGCGAGTCAGTGAGCGAGGAAGCGGAAGAGCGCCCAATACGCAAACCGC
CTCTCCCCGCGCGTTGGCCGATTCATTAATGCAGCTGGCACGACAGGTTTCCCGACTGGAAAGCGGGCAG
TGAGCGCAACGCAATTAATACGCGTACCGCTAGCCAGGAAGAGTTTGTAGAAACGCAAAAAGGCCATCCG
TCAGGATGGCCTTCTGCTTAGTTTGATGCCTGGCAGTTTATGGCGGGCGTCCTGCCCGCCACCCTCCGGG
CCGTTGCTTCACAACGTTCAAATCCGCTCCCGGCGGATTTGTCCTACTCAGGAGAGCGTTCACCGACAAA
CAACAGATAAAACGAAAGGCCCAGTCTTCCGACTGAGCCTTTCGTTTTATTTGATGCCTGGCAGTTCCCT
ACTCTCGCGTTAACGCTAGCATGGATGTTTTCCCAGTCACGACGTTGTAAAACGACGGCCAGTCTTAAGC
TCGGGCCCCAAATAATGATTTTATTTTGACTGATAGTGACCTGTTCGTTGCAACACATTGATGAGCAATG
CTTTTTTATAATGCCAACTTTGTACAAAAAAGCAGGCTCCACCATGGCCGACACCGCCACCACAGCATCC
GCCGCAGCAGCAAGCGCCGCATCCGCCAGCTCCGATGCACCACCTTTCCAGCTGGGCAAGCCAAGGTTCC
AGCAGACATCTTTTTACGGCAGGTTCCGCCACTTTCTGGACATCATCGATCCTCGGACCCTGTTTGTGAC
AGAGCGGAGACTGAGAGAGGCCGTGCAGCTGCTGGAGGACTATAAGCACGGCACCCTGCGGCCAGGCGTG
ACAAATGAGCAGCTGTGGTCTGCCCAGAAGATCAAGCAGGCCATCCTGCACCCTGATACCAACGAGAAGA
TCTTCATGCCCTTCCGGATGAGCGGCTACATCCCTTTCGGCACACCAATCGTGGTGGGCCTGCTGCTGCC
CAATCAGACCCTGGCCTCTACAGTGTTTTGGCAGTGGCTGAACCAGAGCCACAATGCCTGCGTGAACTAC
GCCAACAGGAATGCCACCAAGCCTTCTCCAGCCAGCAAGTTCATCCAGGGCTATCTGGGCGCCGTGATCT
CCGCCGTGTCTATCGCCGTGGGCCTGAATGTGCTGGTGCAGAAGGCCAACAAGTTTACCCCTGCCACAAG
GCTGCTGATCCAGCGGTTCGTGCCCTTTCCTGCCGTGGCCAGCGCCAACATCTGTAATGTGGTGCTGATG
CGCTATGGCGAGCTGGAGGAGGGCATCGACGTGCTGGACTCCGATGGCAATCTGGTGGGCTCTAGCAAGA
TCGCAGCAAGGCACGCACTGCTGGAGACCGCCCTGACAAGGGTGGTGCTGCCAATGCCCATCCTGGTGCT
GCCACCCATCGTGATGAGCATGCTGGAGAAGACCGCCCTGCTGCAGGCAAGGCCAAGACTGCTGCTGCCT
GTGCAGTCCCTGGTGTGCCTGGCAGCCTTCGGCCTGGCCCTGCCACTGGCCATCTCTCTGTTTCCCCAGA
TGAGCGAGATCGAGACATCCCAGCTGGAGCCAGAGATCGCACAGGCCACCTCCTCTAGGACAGTGGTGTA
CAACAAGGGCCTGTGAGACCCAGCTTTCTTGTACAAAGTTGGCATTATAAGAAAGCATTGCTTATCAATT
TGTTGCAACGAACAGGTCACTATCAGTCAAAATAAAATCATTATTTGCCATCCAGCTGATATCCCCTATA
GTGAGTCGTATTACATGGTCATAGCTGTTTCCTGGCAGCTCTGGCCCGTGTCTCAAAATCTCTGATGTTA
CATTGCACAAGATAAAATAATATCATCATGAACAATAAAACTGTCTGCTTACATAAACAGTAATACAAGG
GGTGTTATGAGCCATATTCAACGGGAAACGTCGAGGCCGCGATTAAATTCCAACATGGATGCTGATTTAT
ATGGGTATAAATGGGCTCGCGATAATGTCGGGCAATCAGGTGCGACAATCTATCGCTTGTATGGGAAGCC
CGATGCGCCAGAGTTGTTTCTGAAACATGGCAAAGGTAGCGTTGCCAATGATGTTACAGATGAGATGGTC
AGACTAAACTGGCTGACGGAATTTATGCCTCTTCCGACCATCAAGCATTTTATCCGTACTCCTGATGATG
CATGGTTACTCACCACTGCGATCCCCGGAAAAACAGCATTCCAGGTATTAGAAGAATATCCTGATTCAGG
TGAAAATATTGTTGATGCGCTGGCAGTGTTCCTGCGCCGGTTGCATTCGATTCCTGTTTGTAATTGTCCT
TTTAACAGCGATCGCGTATTTCGTCTCGCTCAGGCGCAATCACGAATGAATAACGGTTTGGTTGATGCGA
GTGATTTTGATGACGAGCGTAATGGCTGGCCTGTTGAACAAGTCTGGAAAGAAATGCATAAACTTTTGCC
ATTCTCACCGGATTCAGTCGTCACTCATGGTGATTTCTCACTTGATAACCTTATTTTTGACGAGGGGAAA
TTAATAGGTTGTATTGATGTTGGACGAGTCGGAATCGCAGACCGATACCAGGATCTTGCCATCCTATGGA
ACTGCCTCGGTGAGTTTTCTCCTTCATTACAGAAACGGCTTTTTCAAAAATATGGTATTGATAATCCTGA
TATGAATAAATTGCAGTTTCATTTGATGCTCGATGAGTTTTTCTAATCAGAATTGGTTAATTGGTTGTAA
CACTGGCAGAGCATTACGCTGACTTGACGGGACGGCGCAAGCTCATGACCAAAATCCCTTAACGTGAGTT
ACGCGTCGTTCCACTGAGCGTCAGACCCCGTAGAAAAGATCAAAGGATCTTCTTGAGATCCTTTTTTTCT
GCGCGTAATCTGCTGCTTGCAAACAAAAAAACCACCGCTACCAGCGGTGGTTTGTTTGCCGGATCAAGAG
CTACCAACTCTTTTTCCGAAGGTAACTGGCTTCAGCAGAGCGCAGATACCAAATACTGTTCTTCTAGTGT
AGCCGTAGTTAGGCCACCACTTCAAGAACTCTGTAGCACCGCCTACATACCTCGCTCTGCTAATCCTGTT
ACCAGTGGCTGCTGCCAGTGGCGATAAGTCGTGTCTTACCGGGTTGGACTCAAGACGATAGTTACCGGAT
AAGGCGCAGCGGTCGGGCTGAACGGGGGGTTCGTGCACACAGCCCAGCTTGGAGCGAACGACCTACACCG
AACTGAGATACCTACAGCGTGAGCTATGAGAAAGCGCCACGCTTCCCGAAGGGAGAAAGGCGGACAGGTA
TCCGGTAAGCGGCAGGGTCGGAACAGGAGAGCGCACGAGGGAGCTTCCAGGGGGAAACGCCTGGTATCTT
TATAGTCCTGTCGGGTTTCGCCACCTCTGACTTGAGCGTCGATTTTTGTGATGCTCGTCAGGGGGGCGGA
GCCTATGGAAAAACGCCAGCAACGCGGCCTTTTTACGGTTCCTGGCCTTTTGCTGGCCTTTTGCTCACAT
GTT
Features (pLannotate 1.2.2; 10 found; start..end, strand, type, name):
    121..213     +  CDS            lacI (fragment): lac repressor; lacI; The lac repressor binds to the lac operator to inhibit transcription in E. coli. This inhibition can be relieved by adding lactose or isopropyl-β-D-thiogalactopyranoside (IPTG).
    268..295     -  terminator     rrnB T2 terminator: transcription terminator T2 from the E. coli rrnB gene
    427..470     +  terminator     rrnB T1 terminator: Escherichia coli rrnB; transcription terminator T1 from the E. coli rrnB gene
    517..553     -  CDS            lacZα (fragment): LacZα fragment of β-galactosidase; lacZ fragment
    569..668     +  protein_bind   attL1: mutant version of attL; recombination site for the Gateway® LR reaction LR Clonase™
    674..1693    +  CDS            SFXN5: SFXN5_HUMAN - Experimental evidence at protein level: Swiss-Prot protein existence level 1. Mitochondrial amino-acid transporter (By similarity). Does not act as a serine transporter: not able to mediate transport of serine into mitochondria (PubMed:30442778). Transports citrate (By similarity). From Homo sapiens (Human).
   1698..1797    -  protein_bind   attL2: mutant version of attL; recombination site for the Gateway® LR reaction LR Clonase™
   1815..1833    -  promoter       T7 promoter: promoter for bacteriophage T7 RNA polymerase
   1967..2776    +  CDS            KanR: aminoglycoside phosphotransferase; aph(3')-Ia; confers resistance to kanamycin in bacteria or G418 (Geneticin®) in eukaryotes
   2923..3511    +  rep_origin     ori: high-copy-number ColE1/pMB1/pBR322/pUC origin of replication
