[The description below was written by a language model from this plasmid's Addgene catalogue record and pLannotate feature annotations shown in this document.]
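Description:
pDONR221-SFXN5_STOP is a Gateway entry clone built on the pDONR221 backbone, carrying a codon-optimized open reading frame for human SFXN5 (sideroflexin 5, also listed as SLC56A5 or BBG-TCC). The sequenced plasmid is about 3.6 kb. It is maintained in E. coli through a high-copy ColE1/pUC-type origin and selected with kanamycin via an aminoglycoside phosphotransferase (KanR) gene. Although the catalogue classifies it under mammalian expression, the feature table shows no eukaryotic promoter or polyadenylation signal. The plasmid is therefore a shuttle for the ORF rather than an expression vector in its own right.

The roughly 1 kb SFXN5 coding sequence sits between attL1 and attL2 sites, the recombination sites used in the Gateway LR reaction. This allows directional transfer of the ORF into any attR-containing destination vector, which then supplies the promoter, tags and host-specific elements. Upstream of the cassette lie the rrnB T1 and T2 transcription terminators, which shield the insert from read-through transcription in bacteria. A T7 promoter lies just beyond attL2, oriented back toward the insert. The short lacI and lacZα fragments annotated nearby appear to be backbone remnants, not functional genes.

This version retains a stop codon at the end of the ORF, so it suits native or N-terminally tagged expression but not C-terminal fusions. The depositor notes that a companion clone without the stop codon exists. The annotation describes SFXN5 as a mitochondrial amino-acid transporter that transports citrate but does not import serine. The plasmid belongs to a consortium collection of solute carrier (SLC) transporter clones intended for subcloning into custom expression vectors.
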