Addgene plasmid #161458: pDONR221-SFXN5_STOP
Purpose: Gateway entry clone with codon-optimized ORF sequence for subcloning into custom expression vectors. Contains a STOP codon at the end of the codon-optimized ORF sequence.
Depositing lab: RESOLUTE Consortium & Giulio Superti-Furga. Depositing organization: CeMM Research Center for Molecular Medicine. Publication: The RESOLUTE consortium: unlocking SLC transporters for drug discovery. Superti-Furga G, Lackner D, Wiedmer T, Ingles-Prieto A, Barbosa B, Girardi E, Goldmann U, Gurtl B, Klavins K, Klimek C, Lindinger S, Lineiro-Retes E, Muller AC, Onstein S, Redinger G, Reil D, Sedlyarov V, Wolf G, Crawford M, Everley R, ... Steppan CM. Nat Rev Drug Discov. 2020 Jul;19(7):429-430. doi: 10.1038/d41573-020-00056-6. PubMed 32265506.
Backbone
  Vector backbone: pDONR221
  Backbone manufacturer: ThermoFisher Scientific
  Backbone size w/o insert (bp): 2550
  Vector type: Mammalian Expression
Growth in bacteria
  Bacterial resistance: Kanamycin, 50 μg/mL
  Growth temperature: 37°C
  Growth strain: NEB Stable
  Copy number: High Copy
Gene/Insert
  Gene/Insert name: SFXN5 (alt name: BBG-TCC, SLC56A5)
  Species: H. sapiens (human)
  Insert size (bp): 1023
  Entrez Gene: SFXN5 (a.k.a. BBG-TCC, MGC120413, MGC120415)
  Cloning method: Gateway Cloning
  Sequencing primers: 5′ M13-fwd; 3′ M13-rev
Terms and licenses: Academic/Nonprofit Terms; Industry Terms
Depositor comments: This plasmid contains a STOP codon at the end of the codon-optimized ORF. For the version of this plasmid that does not contain a STOP codon, please see Addgene plasmid 132292 For more information on the full Resolute plasmid collection, please see www.addgene.org/depositor-collections/re-solute/. Please provide your feedback on this plasmid to the RESOLUTE consortium by filling out their RESOLUTE repository feedback form: https://forms.office.com/Pages/ResponsePage.aspx?id=0e05yklzmkS7rjFGQL4N7z4feCLQvEJAmVcOCM_u885UN1JJRko0Ukg4TVQwNTZLOUxPQVJWT1NHUCQlQCN0PWcu
How to cite: pDONR221-SFXN5_STOP was a gift from RESOLUTE Consortium & Giulio Superti-Furga (Addgene plasmid # 161458 ; http://n2t.net/addgene:161458 ; RRID:Addgene_161458)
