>Addgene plasmid #161458 | pDONR221-SFXN5_STOP | depositor partial sequence | sequence record 312851 | Codon-optimized ORF of SFXN5
ATGGCCGACACCGCCACCACAGCATCCGCCGCAGCAGCAAGCGCCGCATCCGCCAGCTCCGATGCACCAC
CTTTCCAGCTGGGCAAGCCAAGGTTCCAGCAGACATCTTTTTACGGCAGGTTCCGCCACTTTCTGGACAT
CATCGATCCTCGGACCCTGTTTGTGACAGAGCGGAGACTGAGAGAGGCCGTGCAGCTGCTGGAGGACTAT
AAGCACGGCACCCTGCGGCCAGGCGTGACAAATGAGCAGCTGTGGTCTGCCCAGAAGATCAAGCAGGCCA
TCCTGCACCCTGATACCAACGAGAAGATCTTCATGCCCTTCCGGATGAGCGGCTACATCCCTTTCGGCAC
ACCAATCGTGGTGGGCCTGCTGCTGCCCAATCAGACCCTGGCCTCTACAGTGTTTTGGCAGTGGCTGAAC
CAGAGCCACAATGCCTGCGTGAACTACGCCAACAGGAATGCCACCAAGCCTTCTCCAGCCAGCAAGTTCA
TCCAGGGCTATCTGGGCGCCGTGATCTCCGCCGTGTCTATCGCCGTGGGCCTGAATGTGCTGGTGCAGAA
GGCCAACAAGTTTACCCCTGCCACAAGGCTGCTGATCCAGCGGTTCGTGCCCTTTCCTGCCGTGGCCAGC
GCCAACATCTGTAATGTGGTGCTGATGCGCTATGGCGAGCTGGAGGAGGGCATCGACGTGCTGGACTCCG
ATGGCAATCTGGTGGGCTCTAGCAAGATCGCAGCAAGGCACGCACTGCTGGAGACCGCCCTGACAAGGGT
GGTGCTGCCAATGCCCATCCTGGTGCTGCCACCCATCGTGATGAGCATGCTGGAGAAGACCGCCCTGCTG
CAGGCAAGGCCAAGACTGCTGCTGCCTGTGCAGTCCCTGGTGTGCCTGGCAGCCTTCGGCCTGGCCCTGC
CACTGGCCATCTCTCTGTTTCCCCAGATGAGCGAGATCGAGACATCCCAGCTGGAGCCAGAGATCGCACA
GGCCACCTCCTCTAGGACAGTGGTGTACAACAAGGGCCTGTGA
